Addgene plasmid #186124: pIG-719 CTLA4-GFP R70W
Purpose: CTLA4 gene knockin with mutation
Depositing lab: Alexander Marson. Publication: High-yield genome engineering in primary cells using a hybrid ssDNA repair template and small-molecule cocktails. Shy BR, Vykunta VS, Ha A, Talbot A, Roth TL, Nguyen DN, Pfeifer WG, Chen YY, Blaeschke F, Shifrut E, Vedova S, Mamedov MR, Chung JJ, Li H, Yu R, Wu D, Wolf J, Martin TG, Castro CE, Ye L, Esensten JH, Eyquem J, Marson A. Nat Biotechnol. 2022 Aug 25:10.1038/s41587-022-01418-8. doi: 10.1038/s41587-022-01418-8. PubMed 36008610.
Backbone
  Vector backbone: PUC19
  Vector type: CRISPR
Growth in bacteria
  Bacterial resistance: Ampicillin, 100 μg/mL
  Growth temperature: 37°C
  Growth strain: DH5alpha
  Copy number: High Copy
Gene/Insert
  Gene/Insert name: CTLA4
  Species: H. sapiens (human)
  Mutation: R70W
  Entrez Gene: CTLA4 (a.k.a. ALPS5, CD, CD152, CELIAC3, CTLA-4, GRD4, GSE, IDDM12)
  Cloning method: Gibson Cloning
Terms and licenses: Academic/Nonprofit Terms; Industry Terms: Not Available to Industry
Depositor comments: Please visit https://www.biorxiv.org/content/10.1101/2021.09.02.458799v1 for bioRxiv preprint.
How to cite: pIG-719 CTLA4-GFP R70W was a gift from Alexander Marson (Addgene plasmid # 186124 ; http://n2t.net/addgene:186124 ; RRID:Addgene_186124)
