[The description below was written by a language model from this plasmid's Addgene catalogue record and the feature table of its GenBank file.]
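Description:
pIG-719 CTLA4-GFP R70W is a 6.2 kb pUC19-based plasmid that serves as a homology-directed repair (HDR) donor for CRISPR-mediated knock-in at the human CTLA4 locus. It is not an expression vector. It propagates in E. coli at high copy from the ColE1/pUC origin and is selected with ampicillin through the bla (AmpR) gene and its promoter. Remnants of the pUC19 lacZ region, namely the lac promoter, lac operator, CAP binding site and M13 primer sites, flank the cloned insert, which was assembled by Gibson cloning.

The insert carries human CTLA4 sequence with the R70W substitution, together with a GFP-family fluorescent protein. The automated annotation labels only part of this reporter, calling it an mVenus N-terminal fragment (VN155), but the EGFP-N and EGFP-C primer sites spanning the region and the construct name point to a full-length GFP-type reporter. An SV40 polyadenylation signal follows it. No mammalian promoter is annotated, which fits a design in which the integrated cassette is expressed from the endogenous CTLA4 regulatory elements. The long unannotated stretches on either side of the reporter presumably hold the CTLA4 coding sequence and the genomic homology arms, but the feature table does not mark these, the mutation position, or any Cas9 target sequences.

According to the catalogue entry and the associated publication, the plasmid is used to introduce a CTLA4 variant with a fluorescent readout into primary human cells, for disease modelling in work on high-yield, non-viral genome engineering with hybrid ssDNA repair templates. The plasmid likely acts as the source from which such templates are made, although the record does not describe how.
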