LOCUS       Exported 6172 bp ds-DNA circular SYN 26-JUL-2022
DEFINITION  CTLA4 gene knockin with mutation.
ACCESSION   .
VERSION     .
KEYWORDS    pIG-719 CTLA4-GFP R70W
SOURCE      synthetic DNA construct
  ORGANISM  synthetic DNA construct
REFERENCE   1 (bases 1 to 6172)
  AUTHORS   Shy BR, Vykunta V, Ha A, Roth TL, Talbot A, Nguyen DN, Chen YY,
            Blaeschke F, Vedova S, Mamedov MR, Chung J, Li H, Wolf J, Martin TG,
            Ye L, Eyquem J, Esensten JH, Alexander M
  TITLE     Hybrid ssDNA repair templates enable high yield genome engineering
            in primary cells for disease modeling and cell therapy manufacturing
  JOURNAL   bioRxiv 2021.09.02.458799
REFERENCE   2 (bases 1 to 6172)
  AUTHORS   .
  TITLE     Direct Submission
  JOURNAL   Exported Jul 26, 2022 from SnapGene Server 1.1.58
            http://www.snapgene.com
FEATURES             Location/Qualifiers
     source          1..6172
                     /organism="synthetic DNA construct"
                     /mol_type="other DNA"
     primer_bind     complement(47..69)
                     /label=pGEX 3'
                     /note="pGEX vectors, reverse primer"
     primer_bind     169..188
                     /label=pRS-marker
                     /note="pRS vectors, use to sequence yeast selectable
                     marker"
     primer_bind     382..404
                     /label=M13/pUC Forward
                     /note="In lacZ gene"
     primer_bind     396..413
                     /label=M13 Forward
                     /note="In lacZ gene. Also called M13-F20 or M13 (-21)
                     Forward"
     primer_bind     397..413
                     /label=M13 fwd
                     /note="common sequencing primer, one of multiple similar
                     variants"
     CDS             2061..2519
                     /codon_start=1
                     /product="improved N-terminal fragment of mVenus for use in
                     bimolecular fluorescence complementation (BiFC) (Kodama and
                     Hu, 2010)"
                     /label=VN155(I152L)
                     /translation="SKGEELFTGVVPILVELDGDVNGHKFSVRGEGEGDATNGKLTLKF
                     ICTTGKLPVPWPTLVTTLTYGVQCFSRYPDHMKRHDFFKSAMPEGYVQERTISFKDDGT
                     YKTRAEVKFEGDTLVNRIELKGIDFKEDGNILGHKLEYNFNSHNVYITA"
     primer_bind     complement(2100..2121)
                     /label=EGFP-N
                     /note="EGFP, reverse primer"
     primer_bind     2708..2729
                     /label=EGFP-C
                     /note="EGFP, forward primer"
     polyA_signal    2763..2884
                     /label=SV40 poly(A) signal
                     /note="SV40 polyadenylation signal"
     primer_bind     complement(2800..2819)
                     /label=SV40pA-R
                     /note="SV40 polyA, reverse primer"
     primer_bind     2854..2873
                     /label=EBV-rev
                     /note="SV40 polyA terminator, reverse primer"
     primer_bind     complement(3969..3985)
                     /label=M13 rev
                     /note="common sequencing primer, one of multiple similar
                     variants"
     primer_bind     complement(3969..3985)
                     /label=M13 Reverse
                     /note="In lacZ gene. Also called M13-rev"
     primer_bind     complement(3982..4004)
                     /label=M13/pUC Reverse
                     /note="In lacZ gene"
     protein_bind    3993..4009
                     /label=lac operator
                     /bound_moiety="lac repressor encoded by lacI"
                     /note="The lac repressor binds to the lac operator to
                     inhibit transcription in E. coli. This inhibition can be
                     relieved by adding lactose or
                     isopropyl-beta-D-thiogalactopyranoside (IPTG)."
     promoter        complement(4017..4047)
                     /label=lac promoter
                     /note="promoter for the E. coli lac operon"
     protein_bind    4062..4083
                     /label=CAP binding site
                     /bound_moiety="E. coli catabolite activator protein"
                     /note="CAP binding activates transcription in the presence
                     of cAMP."
     primer_bind     complement(4200..4217)
                     /label=L4440
                     /note="L4440 vector, forward primer"
     rep_origin      complement(4371..4959)
                     /direction=LEFT
                     /label=ori
                     /note="high-copy-number ColE1/pMB1/pBR322/pUC origin of
                     replication"
     primer_bind     complement(4451..4470)
                     /label=pBR322ori-F
                     /note="pBR322 origin, forward primer"
     CDS             complement(5130..5990)
                     /codon_start=1
                     /gene="bla"
                     /product="beta-lactamase"
                     /label=AmpR
                     /note="confers resistance to ampicillin, carbenicillin, and
                     related antibiotics"
                     /translation="MSIQHFRVALIPFFAAFCLPVFAHPETLVKVKDAEDQLGARVGYI
                     ELDLNSGKILESFRPEERFPMMSTFKVLLCGAVLSRIDAGQEQLGRRIHYSQNDLVEYS
                     PVTEKHLTDGMTVRELCSAAITMSDNTAANLLLTTIGGPKELTAFLHNMGDHVTRLDRW
                     EPELNEAIPNDERDTTMPVAMATTLRKLLTGELLTLASRQQLIDWMEADKVAGPLLRSA
                     LPAGWFIADKSGAGERGSRGIIAALGPDGKPSRIVVIYTTGSQATMDERNRQIAEIGAS
                     LIKHW"
     primer_bind     5753..5772
                     /label=Amp-R
                     /note="Ampicillin resistance gene, reverse primer"
     promoter        complement(5991..6095)
                     /gene="bla"
                     /label=AmpR promoter
     primer_bind     6163..9
                     /label=pBRforEco
                     /note="pBR322 vectors, upsteam of EcoRI site, forward
                     primer"
ORIGIN
        1 tcacgaggcc ctttcgtctc gcgcgtttcg gtgatgacgg tgaaaacctc tgacacatgc
       61 agctcccgga gacggtcaca gcttgtctgt aagcggatgc cgggagcaga caagcccgtc
      121 agggcgcgtc agcgggtgtt ggcgggtgtc ggggctggct taactatgcg gcatcagagc
      181 agattgtact gagagtgcac catatgcggt gtgaaatacc gcacagatgc gtaaggagaa
      241 aataccgcat caggcgccat tcgccattca ggctgcgcaa ctgttgggaa gggcgatcgg
      301 tgcgggcctc ttcgctatta cgccagctgg cgaaaggggg atgtgctgca aggcgattaa
      361 gttgggtaac gccagggttt tcccagtcac gacgttgtaa aacgacggcc agtgaattcc
      421 acagtgctaa ggatgctcag agggcatctc tgataggcag aggtgagggt tagggaagga
      481 agctgtagtc tagctagcta gagctgctgg aatagacatg acaatggctg ctgccaaact
      541 gttttctctt ctgaggacag atgtcccgtg caagtggctt ggtggaaggg actagtgtct
      601 ctaatatagg gtgatttata agcaggaaag tgtgtcctag aaattcagac cagagtgata
      661 gattggaatt ggatcatggg ggactcattg aatgttattt attgtatttg tttttgcgat
      721 cagtgttagt aaagtgtcaa agggattgag cagatgagtg acatcatgca acacaagttt
      781 tgagtttcac ttgtcagact gactggagag gggcctggtt agttacagga aggtaatttg
      841 gcatgcagcc actatttttg agttgatgca agcctctctg tatggagagc tggtctcctt
      901 tatcctgtgg gaaaagagaa caaaggagca tgggagtgtt caagggaagg agaaataaag
      961 ggcagagagg cagcggtggt gtcaggggaa gcccacagga gttaacagca gggttgcctc
     1021 aacctagaga ggaagcgacc tggtgccctc ggctctgtgg cttccttcat ctaacaacat
     1081 cttccactct acaacaatgc cagggaaggc ggaggctggt acagtgcatc aagacacagc
     1141 tactcctggg tgacagaggt tcagggccag ctcactaagt aggcagaagt ttttgacata
     1201 tactttgaga gataaagcaa gattctgtac ctcaaccttc agaatttccc ctaccactca
     1261 ttatagttcc ggagctatat agctcctatc attctatcat aaccttagaa taccagagaa
     1321 catatcatct catctaatta tctcttacta tatgtgaaaa aaatgaagga catgggggaa
     1381 gtgtgacttg ccccaaatca catatttcat ggtagagggc tgggcttggc catgaaggag
     1441 catgagttca ctgagttccc tttggctttt ccatgctagc aatgcacgtg gcccagcctg
     1501 ctgtggtact ggccagcagc cgaggcatcg ccagctttgt gtgtgagtat gcatctccag
     1561 gcaaagccac tgaggtctgg gtgacagtgc ttcggcaggc tgacagccag gtgactgaag
     1621 tctgtgcggc aacctacatg atggggaatg agttgacctt cctagatgat tccatctgca
     1681 cgggcacctc cagtggaaat caagtgaacc tcactatcca aggactgagg gccatggaca
     1741 cgggactcta catctgcaag gtggagctca tgtacccacc gccatactac ctgggcatag
     1801 gcaacggaac ccagatttat gtaattgatc cagaaccgtg cccagattct gacttcctcc
     1861 tctggatcct tgcagcagtt agttcggggt tgttttttta tagctttctc ctcacagctg
     1921 tttctttgag caaaatgcta aagaaaagaa gccctcttac aacaggggtc tatgtgaaaa
     1981 tgcccccaac agagccagaa tgtgaaaagc aatttcagcc ttattttatt cccatcaatg
     2041 gatctggagg aactagcggc agcaagggcg aggagctgtt caccggggtg gtgcccatcc
     2101 tggtcgagct ggacggcgac gtaaacggcc acaagttcag cgtgcgcggc gagggcgagg
     2161 gcgatgccac caacggcaag ctgaccctga agttcatctg caccaccggc aagctgcccg
     2221 tgccctggcc caccctcgtg accaccctga cctacggcgt gcagtgcttc agccgctacc
     2281 ccgaccacat gaagcgccac gacttcttca agtccgccat gcccgaaggc tacgtccagg
     2341 agcgcaccat cagcttcaag gacgacggca cctacaagac ccgcgccgag gtgaagttcg
     2401 agggcgacac cctggtgaac cgcatcgagc tgaagggcat cgacttcaag gaggacggca
     2461 acatcctggg gcacaagctg gagtacaact tcaacagcca caacgtctat atcaccgccg
     2521 acaagcagaa gaacggcatc aaggccaact tcaagatccg ccacaacgtg gaggacggca
     2581 gcgtgcagct cgccgaccac taccagcaga acacccccat cggcgacggc cccgtgctgc
     2641 tgcccgacaa ccactacctg agcacccagt ccgtgctgag caaagacccc aacgagaagc
     2701 gcgatcacat ggtcctgctg gagttcgtga ccgccgccgg gatcacttga caccgggtct
     2761 tcaacttgtt tattgcagct tataatggtt acaaataaag caatagcatc acaaatttca
     2821 caaataaagc atttttttca ctgcattcta gttgtggttt gtccaaactc atcaatgtat
     2881 cttatcatgt ctggaagacc tgtttacctc ttctgtttgt catatcagtg ttcttcctgc
     2941 cacaaccatc ttgaagaatc tatttctcag taagaaaata tctttatgga gagtagctgg
     3001 aaaacagttg agagatggag gggaggctgg gggtgtggag aggggaaggg gtaagtgata
     3061 gattcgttga aggggggaga aaaggccgtg gggatgaagc tagaaggcag aagggcttgc
     3121 ctgggcttgg ccatgaagga gcatgagttc actgagttcc ctttggcttt tccatgctac
     3181 caatgcacgt ggcccagcct gctgtggtac tggccagcag ccgaggcatc gccagctttg
     3241 tgtgtgagta tgcatctcca ggcaaagcca ctgaggtccg ggtgacagtg cttcggcagg
     3301 ctgacagcca ggtgactgaa gtctgtgcgg caacctacat gatggggaat gagttgacct
     3361 tcctagatga ttccatctgc acgggcacct ccagtggaaa tcaagtgaac ctcactatcc
     3421 aaggactgag ggccatggac acgggactct acatctgcaa ggtggagctc atgtacccac
     3481 cgccatacta cctgggcata ggcaacggaa cccagattta tgtaattggt gagcaaagcc
     3541 atttcactga gttgacacct gttgcattgc agtcatctat gcacaaaaac agttttgttc
     3601 cttaatttca ggaggtttac ttttaggact gtggacattc tctttaagag ttctgtacca
     3661 catggtagcc ttgcttattg tgggtggcaa ccttaatagc attctgactg taaaataaaa
     3721 tgatttgggg aagttggggc tctcgctctg gagtgctaac catcatgacg tttgatctgt
     3781 acttttgata tgatatgatg ctcctgggga agtagtccca aatagccaaa cctattggtg
     3841 ggctacccat gcaatttagg ggtggacctc aaggcctgga agctctaatg tccttttttc
     3901 accaatgttg gggagtagag ccctagtcta gagtcgacct gcaggcatgc aagcttggcg
     3961 taatcatggt catagctgtt tcctgtgtga aattgttatc cgctcacaat tccacacaac
     4021 atacgagccg gaagcataaa gtgtaaagcc tggggtgcct aatgagtgag ctaactcaca
     4081 ttaattgcgt tgcgctcact gcccgctttc cagtcgggaa acctgtcgtg ccagctgcat
     4141 taatgaatcg gccaacgcgc ggggagaggc ggtttgcgta ttgggcgctc ttccgcttcc
     4201 tcgctcactg actcgctgcg ctcggtcgtt cggctgcggc gagcggtatc agctcactca
     4261 aaggcggtaa tacggttatc cacagaatca ggggataacg caggaaagaa catgtgagca
     4321 aaaggccagc aaaaggccag gaaccgtaaa aaggccgcgt tgctggcgtt tttccatagg
     4381 ctccgccccc ctgacgagca tcacaaaaat cgacgctcaa gtcagaggtg gcgaaacccg
     4441 acaggactat aaagatacca ggcgtttccc cctggaagct ccctcgtgcg ctctcctgtt
     4501 ccgaccctgc cgcttaccgg atacctgtcc gcctttctcc cttcgggaag cgtggcgctt
     4561 tctcatagct cacgctgtag gtatctcagt tcggtgtagg tcgttcgctc caagctgggc
     4621 tgtgtgcacg aaccccccgt tcagcccgac cgctgcgcct tatccggtaa ctatcgtctt
     4681 gagtccaacc cggtaagaca cgacttatcg ccactggcag cagccactgg taacaggatt
     4741 agcagagcga ggtatgtagg cggtgctaca gagttcttga agtggtggcc taactacggc
     4801 tacactagaa gaacagtatt tggtatctgc gctctgctga agccagttac cttcggaaaa
     4861 agagttggta gctcttgatc cggcaaacaa accaccgctg gtagcggtgg tttttttgtt
     4921 tgcaagcagc agattacgcg cagaaaaaaa ggatctcaag aagatccttt gatcttttct
     4981 acggggtctg acgctcagtg gaacgaaaac tcacgttaag ggattttggt catgagatta
     5041 tcaaaaagga tcttcaccta gatcctttta aattaaaaat gaagttttaa atcaatctaa
     5101 agtatatatg agtaaacttg gtctgacagt taccaatgct taatcagtga ggcacctatc
     5161 tcagcgatct gtctatttcg ttcatccata gttgcctgac tccccgtcgt gtagataact
     5221 acgatacggg agggcttacc atctggcccc agtgctgcaa tgataccgcg agacccacgc
     5281 tcaccggctc cagatttatc agcaataaac cagccagccg gaagggccga gcgcagaagt
     5341 ggtcctgcaa ctttatccgc ctccatccag tctattaatt gttgccggga agctagagta
     5401 agtagttcgc cagttaatag tttgcgcaac gttgttgcca ttgctacagg catcgtggtg
     5461 tcacgctcgt cgtttggtat ggcttcattc agctccggtt cccaacgatc aaggcgagtt
     5521 acatgatccc ccatgttgtg caaaaaagcg gttagctcct tcggtcctcc gatcgttgtc
     5581 agaagtaagt tggccgcagt gttatcactc atggttatgg cagcactgca taattctctt
     5641 actgtcatgc catccgtaag atgcttttct gtgactggtg agtactcaac caagtcattc
     5701 tgagaatagt gtatgcggcg accgagttgc tcttgcccgg cgtcaatacg ggataatacc
     5761 gcgccacata gcagaacttt aaaagtgctc atcattggaa aacgttcttc ggggcgaaaa
     5821 ctctcaagga tcttaccgct gttgagatcc agttcgatgt aacccactcg tgcacccaac
     5881 tgatcttcag catcttttac tttcaccagc gtttctgggt gagcaaaaac aggaaggcaa
     5941 aatgccgcaa aaaagggaat aagggcgaca cggaaatgtt gaatactcat actcttcctt
     6001 tttcaatatt attgaagcat ttatcagggt tattgtctca tgagcggata catatttgaa
     6061 tgtatttaga aaaataaaca aataggggtt ccgcgcacat ttccccgaaa agtgccacct
     6121 gacgtctaag aaaccattat tatcatgaca ttaacctata aaaataggcg ta
//
